>Addgene plasmid #104971 | pSMPP-mCherry-mTrim21 | depositor full sequence | sequence record 199257 | pSMPP-mCherry-mTrim21 sequence 12127 bps
GCATCTAGAATTAATTCCGTGTATTCTATAGTGTCACCTAAATCGTATGTGTATGATACATAAGGTTATG
TATTAATTGTAGCCGCGTTCTAACGACAATATGTACAAGCCTAATTGTGTAGCATCTGGCTTACTGAAGC
AGACCCTATCATCTCTCTCGTAAACTGCCGTCAGAGTCGGTTTGGTTGGACGAACCTTCTGAGTTTCTGG
TAACGCCGTCCCGCACCCGGAAATGGTCAGCGAACCAATCAGCAGGGTCATCGCTAGCCAGATCCTCTAC
GCCGGACGCATCGTGGCCGGCATCACCGGCGCCACAGGTGCGGTTGCTGGCGCCTATATCGCCGACATCA
CCGATGGGGAAGATCGGGCTCGCCACTTCGGGCTCATGAGCGCTTGTTTCGGCGTGGGTATGGTGGCAGG
CCCCGTGGCCGGGGGACTGTTGGGCGCCATCTCCTTGCATGCACCATTCCTTGCGGCGGCGGTGCTCAAC
GGCCTCAACCTACTACTGGGCTGCTTCCTAATGCAGGAGTCGCATAAGGGAGAGCGTCGAATGGTGCACT
CTCAGTACAATCTGCTCTGATGCCGCATAGTTAAGCCAGCCCCGACACCCGCCAACACCCGCTGACGCGC
CCTGACGGGCTTGTCTGCTCCCGGCATCCGCTTACAGACAAGCTGTGACCGTCTCCGGGAGCTGCATGTG
TCAGAGGTTTTCACCGTCATCACCGAAACGCGCGAGACGAAAGGGCCTCGTGATACGCCTATTTTTATAG
GTTAATGTCATGATAATAATGGTTTCTTAGACGTCAGGTGGCACTTTTCGGGGAAATGTGCGCGGAACCC
CTATTTGTTTATTTTTCTAAATACATTCAAATATGTATCCGCTCATGAGACAATAACCCTGATAAATGCT
TCAATAATATTGAAAAAGGAAGAGTATGAGTATTCAACATTTCCGTGTCGCCCTTATTCCCTTTTTTGCG
GCATTTTGCCTTCCTGTTTTTGCTCACCCAGAAACGCTGGTGAAAGTAAAAGATGCTGAAGATCAGTTGG
GTGCACGAGTGGGTTACATCGAACTGGATCTCAACAGCGGTAAGATCCTTGAGAGTTTTCGCCCCGAAGA
ACGTTTTCCAATGATGAGCACTTTTAAAGTTCTGCTATGTGGCGCGGTATTATCCCGTATTGACGCCGGG
CAAGAGCAACTCGGTCGCCGCATACACTATTCTCAGAATGACTTGGTTGAGTACTCACCAGTCACAGAAA
AGCATCTTACGGATGGCATGACAGTAAGAGAATTATGCAGTGCTGCCATAACCATGAGTGATAACACTGC
GGCCAACTTACTTCTGACAACGATCGGAGGACCGAAGGAGCTAACCGCTTTTTTGCACAACATGGGGGAT
CATGTAACTCGCCTTGATCGTTGGGAACCGGAGCTGAATGAAGCCATACCAAACGACGAGCGTGACACCA
CGATGCCTGTAGCAATGGCAACAACGTTGCGCAAACTATTAACTGGCGAACTACTTACTCTAGCTTCCCG
GCAACAATTAATAGACTGGATGGAGGCGGATAAAGTTGCAGGACCACTTCTGCGCTCGGCCCTTCCGGCT
GGCTGGTTTATTGCTGATAAATCTGGAGCCGGTGAGCGTGGGTCTCGCGGTATCATTGCAGCACTGGGGC
CAGATGGTAAGCCCTCCCGTATCGTAGTTATCTACACGACGGGGAGTCAGGCAACTATGGATGAACGAAA
TAGACAGATCGCTGAGATAGGTGCCTCACTGATTAAGCATTGGTAACTGTCAGACCAAGTTTACTCATAT
ATACTTTAGATTGATTTAAAACTTCATTTTTAATTTAAAAGGATCTAGGTGAAGATCCTTTTTGATAATC
TCATGACCAAAATCCCTTAACGTGAGTTTTCGTTCCACTGAGCGTCAGACCCCGTAGAAAAGATCAAAGG
ATCTTCTTGAGATCCTTTTTTTCTGCGCGTAATCTGCTGCTTGCAAACAAAAAAACCACCGCTACCAGCG
GTGGTTTGTTTGCCGGATCAAGAGCTACCAACTCTTTTTCCGAAGGTAACTGGCTTCAGCAGAGCGCAGA
TACCAAATACTGTCCTTCTAGTGTAGCCGTAGTTAGGCCACCACTTCAAGAACTCTGTAGCACCGCCTAC
ATACCTCGCTCTGCTAATCCTGTTACCAGTGGCTGCTGCCAGTGGCGATAAGTCGTGTCTTACCGGGTTG
GACTCAAGACGATAGTTACCGGATAAGGCGCAGCGGTCGGGCTGAACGGGGGGTTCGTGCACACAGCCCA
GCTTGGAGCGAACGACCTACACCGAACTGAGATACCTACAGCGTGAGCATTGAGAAAGCGCCACGCTTCC
CGAAGGGAGAAAGGCGGACAGGTATCCGGTAAGCGGCAGGGTCGGAACAGGAGAGCGCACGAGGGAGCTT
CCAGGGGGAAACGCCTGGTATCTTTATAGTCCTGTCGGGTTTCGCCACCTCTGACTTGAGCGTCGATTTT
TGTGATGCTCGTCAGGGGGGCGGAGCCTATGGAAAAACGCCAGCAACGCGGCCTTTTTACGGTTCCTGGC
CTTTTGCTGGCCTTTTGCTCACATGTTCTTTCCTGCGTTATCCCCTGATTCTGTGGATAACCGTATTACC
GCCTTTGAGTGAGCTGATACCGCTCGCCGCAGCCGAACGACCGAGCGCAGCGAGTCAGTGAGCGAGGAAG
CGGAAGAGCGCCCAATACGCAAACCGCCTCTCCCCGCGCGTTGGCCGATTCATTAATGCAGCTGTGGAAT
GTGTGTCAGTTAGGGTGTGGAAAGTCCCCAGGCTCCCCAGCAGGCAGAAGTATGCAAAGCATGCATCTCA
ATTAGTCAGCAACCAGGTGTGGAAAGTCCCCAGGCTCCCCAGCAGGCAGAAGTATGCAAAGCATGCATCT
CAATTAGTCAGCAACCATAGTCCCGCCCCTAACTCCGCCCATCCCGCCCCTAACTCCGCCCAGTTCCGCC
CATTCTCCGCCCCATGGCTGACTAATTTTTTTTATTTATGCAGAGGCCGAGGCCGCCTCGGCCTCTGAGC
TATTCCAGAAGTAGTGAGGAGGCTTTTTTGGAGGCCTAGGCTTTTGCAAAAAGCTTGGACACAAGACAGG
CTTGCGAGATATGTTTGAGAATACCACTTTATCCCGCGTCAGGGAGAGGCAGTGCGTAAAAAGACGCGGA
CTCATGTGAAATACTGGTTTTTAGTGCGCCAGATCTCTATAATCTCGCGCAACCTATTTTCCCCTCGAAC
ACTTTTTAAGCCGTAGATAAACAGGCTGGGACACTTCACATGAGCGAAAAATACATCGTCACCTGGGACA
TGTTGCAGATCCATGCACGTAAACTCGCAAGCCGACTGATGCCTTCTGAACAATGGAAAGGCATTATTGC
CGTAAGCCGTGGCGGTCTGTACCGGGTGCGTTACTGGCGCGTGAACTGGGTATTCGTCATGTCGATACCG
TTTGTATTTCCAGCTACGATCACGACAACCAGCGCGAGCTTAAAGTGCTGAAACGCGCAGAAGGCGATGG
CGAAGGCTTCATCGTTATTGATGACCTGGTGGATACCGGTGGTACTGCGGTTGCGATTCGTGAAATGTAT
CCAAAAGCGCACTTTGTCACCATCTTCGCAAAACCGGCTGGTCGTCCGCTGGTTGATGACTATGTTGTTG
ATATCCCGCAAGATACCTGGATTGAACAGCCGTGGGATATGGGCGTCGTATTCGTCCCGCCAATCTCCGG
TCGCTAATCTTTTCAACGCCTGGCACTGCCGGGCGTTGTTCTTTTTAACTTCAGGCGGGTTACAATAGTT
TCCAGTAAGTATTCTGGAGGCTGCATCCATGACACAGGCAAACCTGAGCGAAACCCTGTTCAAACCCCGC
TTTAAACATCCTGAAACCTCGACGCTAGTCCGCCGCTTTAATCACGGCGCACAACCGCCTGTGCAGTCGG
CCCTTGATGGTAAAACCATCCCTCACTGGTATCGCATGATTAACCGTCTGATGTGGATCTGGCGCGGCAT
TGACCCACGCGAAATCCTCGACGTCCAGGCACGTATTGTGATGAGCGATGCCGAACGTACCGACGATGAT
TTATACGATACGGTGATTGGCTACCGTGGCGGCAACTGGATTTATGAGTGGGCCCCGGATCTTTGTGAAG
GAACCTTACTTCTGTGGTGTGACATAATTGGACAAACTACCTACAGAGATTTAAAGCTCTAAGGTAAATA
TAAAATTTTTAAGTGTATAATGTGTTAAACTACTGATTCTAATTGTTTGTGTATTTTAGATTCCAACCTA
TGGAACTGATGAATGGGAGCAGTGGTGGAATGCCTTTAATGAGGAAAACCTGTTTTGCTCAGAAGAAATG
CCATCTAGTGATGATGAGGCTACTGCTGACTCTCAACATTCTACTCCTCCAAAAAAGAAGAGAAAGGTAG
AAGACCCCAAGGACTTTCCTTCAGAATTGCTAAGTTTTTTGAGTCATGCTGTGTTTAGTAATAGAACTCT
TGCTTGCTTTGCTATTTACACCACAAAGGAAAAAGCTGCACTGCTATACAAGAAAATTATGGAAAAATAT
TCTGTAACCTTTATAAGTAGGCATAACAGTTATAATCATAACATACTGTTTTTTCTTACTCCACACAGGC
ATAGAGTGTCTGCTATTAATAACTATGCTCAAAAATTGTGTACCTTTAGCTTTTTAATTTGTAAAGGGGT
TAATAAGGAATATTTGATGTATAGTGCCTTGACTAGAGATCATAATCAGCCATACCACATTTGTAGAGGT
TTTACTTGCTTTAAAAAACCTCCCACACCTCCCCCTGAACCTGAAACATAAAATGAATGCAATTGTTGTT
GTTAACTTGTTTATTGCAGCTTATAATGGTTACAAATAAAGCAATAGCATCACAAATTTCACAAATAAAG
CATTTTTTTCACTGCATTCTAGTTGTGGTTTGTCCAAACTCATCAATGTATCTTATCATGTCTGGATCAA
CTGGATAACTCAAGCTAACCAAAATCATCCCAAACTTCCCACCCCATACCCTATTACCACTGCCAATTAC
CTAGTGGTTTCATTTACTCTAAACCTGTGATTCCTCTGAATTATTTTCATTTTAAAGAAATTGTATTTGT
TAAATATGTACTACAAACTTAGTAGTTGGAAGGGCTAATTCACTCCCAAAGAAGACAAGATATCCTTGAT
CTGTGGATCTACCACACACAAGGCTACTTCCCTGATTAGCAGAACTACACACCAGGGCCAGGGGTCAGAT
ATCCACTGACCTTTGGATGGTGCTACAAGCTAGTACCAGTTGAGCCAGATAAGGTAGAAGAGGCCAATAA
AGGAGAGAACACCAGCTTGTTACACCCTGTGAGCCTGCATGGGATGGATGACCCGGAGAGAGAAGTGTTA
GAGTGGAGGTTTGACAGCCGCCTAGCATTTCATCACGTGGCCCGAGAGCTGCATCCGGAGTACTTCAAGA
ACTGCTGATATCGAGCTTGCTACAAGGGACTTTCCGCTGGGGACTTTCCAGGGAGGCGTGGCCTGGGCGG
GACTGGGGAGTGGCGAGCCCTCAGATCCTGCATATAAGCAGCTGCTTTTTGCCTGTACTGGGTCTCTCTG
GTTAGACCAGATCTGAGCCTGGGAGCTCTCTGGCTAACTAGGGAACCCACTGCTTAAGCCTCAATAAAGC
TTGCCTTGAGTGCTTCAAGTAGTGTGTGCCCGTCTGTTGTGTGACTCTGGTAACTAGAGATCCCTCAGAC
CCTTTTAGTCAGTGTGGAAAATCTCTAGCAGTGGCGCCCGAACAGGGACTTGAAAGCGAAAGGGAAACCA
GAGGAGCTCTCTCGACGCAGGACTCGGCTTGCTGAAGCGCGCACGGCAAGAGGCGAGGGGCGGCGACTGG
TGAGTACGCCAAAAATTTTGACTAGCGGAGGCTAGAAGGAGAGAGATGGGTGCGAGAGCGTCAGTATTAA
GCGGGGGAGAATTAGATCGCGATGGGAAAAAATTCGGTTAAGGCCAGGGGGAAAGAAAAAATATAAATTA
AAACATATAGTATGGGCAAGCAGGGAGCTAGAACGATTCGCAGTTAATCCTGGCCTGTTAGAAACATCAG
AAGGCTGTAGACAAATACTGGGACAGCTACAACCATCCCTTCAGACAGGATCAGAAGAACTTAGATCATT
ATATAATACAGTAGCAACCCTCTATTGTGTGCATCAAAGGATAGAGATAAAAGACACCAAGGAAGCTTTA
GACAAGATAGAGGAAGAGCAAAACAAAAGTAAGACCACCGCACAGCAAGCGNCCGCTGATCTTCAGACCT
GGAGGAGGAGATATGAGGGACAATTGGAGAAGTGAATTATATAAATATAAAGTAGTAAAAATTGAACCAT
TAGGAGTAGCACCCACCAAGGCAAAGAGAAGAGTGGTGCAGAGAGAAAAAAGAGCAGTGGGAATAGGAGC
TTTGTTCCTTGGGTTCTTGGGAGCAGCAGGAAGCACTATGGGCGCAGCGTCAATGACGCTGACGGTACAG
GCCAGACAATTATTGTCTGGTATAGTGCAGCAGCAGAACAATTTGCTGAGGGCTATTGAGGCGCAACAGC
ATCTGTTGCAACTCACAGTCTGGGGCATCAAGCAGCTCCAGGCAAGAATCCTGGCTGTGGAAAGATACCT
AAAGGATCAACAGCTCCTGGGGATTTGGGGTTGCTCTGGAAAACTCATTTGCACCACTGCTGTGCCTTGG
AATGCTAGTTGGAGTAATAAATCTCTGGAACAGATTTGGAATCACACGACCTGGATGGAGTGGGACAGAG
AAATTAACAATTACACAAGCTTAATACACTCCTTAATTGAAGAATCGCAAAACCAGCAAGAAAAGAATGA
ACAAGAATTATTGGAATTAGATAAATGGGCAAGTTTGTGGAATTGGTTTAACATAACAAATTGGCTGTGG
TATATAAAATTATTCATAATGATAGTAGGAGGCTTGGTAGGTTTAAGAATAGTTTTTGCTGTACTTTCTA
TAGTGAATAGAGTTAGGCAGGGATATTCACCATTATCGTTTCAGACCCACCTCCCAACCCCGAGGGGACC
CGACAGGCCCGAAGGAATAGAAGAAGAAGGTGGAGAGAGAGACAGAGACAGATCCATTCGATTAGTGAAC
GGATCTCGACGGTATCGCCAAATGGCAGTATTCATCCACAATTTTAAAAGAAAAGGGGGGATTGGGGGGT
ACAGTGCAGGGGAAAGAATAGTAGACATAATAGCAACAGACATACAAACTAAAGAATTACAAAAACAAAT
TACAAAAATTCAAAATTTTCGGGTTTATTACAGGGACAGCAGAGATCCAGTTTGGATCGATAAGCTTGAT
ATCGAATTCCTGCAGCCCCGATAAAATAAAAGATTTTATTTAGTCTCCAGAAAAAGGGGGGAATGAAAGA
CCCCACCTGTAGGTTTGGCAAGCTAGCTGCAGTAACGCCATTTTGCAAGGCATGGAAAAATACCAAACCA
AGAATAGAGAAGTTCAGATCAAGGGCGGGTACATGAAAATAGCTAACGTTGGGCCAAACAGGATATCTGC
GGTGAGCAGTTTCGGCCCCGGCCCGGGGCCAAGAACAGATGGTCACCGCAGTTTCGGCCCCGGCCCGAGG
CCAAGAACAGATGGTCCCCAGATATGGCCCAACCCTCAGCAGTTTCTTAAGACCCATCAGATGTTTCCAG
GCTCCCCCAAGGACCTGAAATGACCCTGCGCCTTATTTGAATTAACCAATCAGCCTGCTTCTCGCTTCTG
TTCGCGCGCTTCTGCTTCCCGAGCTCTATAAAAGAGCTCACAACCCCTCACTCGGCGCGCCAGTCCTCCG
ACAGACTGAGTCGCCCGGGGGGGATCCACTGTGATCATCAGACGCGTACAGCATATGGCCACCATGGTGA
GCAAGGGCGAGGAGGATAACATGGCCATCATCAAGGAGTTCATGCGCTTCAAGGTGCACATGGAGGGCTC
CGTGAACGGCCACGAGTTCGAGATCGAGGGCGAGGGCGAGGGCCGCCCCTACGAGGGCACCCAGACCGCC
AAGCTGAAGGTGACCAAGGGTGGCCCCCTGCCCTTCGCCTGGGACATCCTGTCCCCTCAGTTCATGTACG
GCTCCAAGGCCTACGTGAAGCACCCCGCCGACATCCCCGACTACTTGAAGCTGTCCTTCCCCGAGGGCTT
CAAGTGGGAGCGCGTGATGAACTTCGAGGACGGCGGCGTGGTGACCGTGACCCAGGACTCCTCCCTGCAG
GACGGCGAGTTCATCTACAAGGTGAAGCTGCGCGGCACCAACTTCCCCTCCGACGGCCCCGTAATGCAGA
AGAAGACCATGGGCTGGGAGGCCTCCTCCGAGCGGATGTACCCCGAGGACGGCGCCCTGAAGGGCGAGAT
CAAGCAGAGGCTGAAGCTGAAGGACGGCGGCCACTACGACGCTGAGGTCAAGACCACCTACAAGGCCAAG
AAGCCCGTGCAGCTGCCCGGCGCCTACAACGTCAACATCAAGTTGGACATCACCTCCCACAACGAGGACT
ACACCATCGTGGAACAGTACGAACGCGCCGAGGGCCGCCACTCCACCGGCGGCATGGACGAGCTGTACAA
GTCCGGACTCAGATCTCGAGCTCAAGCTTCGAATTCAATGTCTCTGGAAAAGATGTGGGAGGAGGTCACC
TGTTCTATCTGCCTGGATCCCATGGTGGAGCCTATGAGTATCGAATGTGGCCATTGCTTTTGCAAGGAAT
GCATTTTTGAAGTTGGGAAGAATGGGGGCAGTTCATGTCCCGAGTGCCGGCAACAGTTTCTGCTCCGAAA
CCTCAGGCCCAATAGACATATAGCCAACATGGTGGAAAACCTTAAACAGATAGCCCAGAATACCAAGAAG
AGTACCCAGGAAACGCACTGCATGAAGCATGGAGAGAAGCTTCACCTATTCTGTGAGGAAGATGGGCAGG
CCCTTTGCTGGGTGTGTGCCCAGTCTGGGAAACACCGGGACCACACCAGGGTCCCTATTGAAGAGGCTGC
TAAGGTATACCAGGAGAAGATCCACGTGGCTTTAGAAAAACTGAGAAAGGGGAAAGAGTTGGCCGAGAAG
ATGGAAATGGATCTCACGATGCAAAGAACAGACTGGAAGAGGAACATTGACACCCAGAAGTCGAGGATTC
ACGCAGAGTTCGCACTTCAGAATAGCTTGCTGGCTCAGGAGGAGCAGAGGCAGCTGCAGAGGCTGGAGAA
GGATCAAAGGGAGTACCTGAGACTCCTGGGGAAGAAGGAGGCTGAGCTGGCTGAGAAGAACCAGGCCCTG
CAGGAGCTGATCTCAGAGCTGGAGAGGAGGATTCGTGGTTCAGAGCTGGAGCTACTGCAGGAGGTGAGGA
TCATCCTGGAAAGGAGTGGATCCTGGAACCTGGACACGTTAGATATTGACGCCCCAGACCTAACAAGCAC
ATGCCCTGTGCCAGGGCGGAAGAAGATGCTGAGGACGTGTTGGGTTCATATTACTCTGGATCGCAACACC
GCCAACTCATGGCTCATCATCTCAAAGGATCGGAGACAAGTGAGGATGGGAGACACCCATCAGAACGTGT
CTGACAATAAGGAGAGGTTTAGTAATTACCCCATGGTGCTAGGTGCCCAGAGATTCTCCTCTGGGAAGAT
GTACTGGGAGGTAGATGTGACTCAAAAGGAGGCCTGGGATCTGGGGGTTTGCAGAGATTCTGTTCAGAGG
AAAGGGCAGTTTTCACTCAGTCCCGAGAATGGCTTCTGGACCATTTGGTTATGGCAAGACAGCTATGAGG
CTGGTACCAGTCCTCAGACCACCCTCCACATTCAAGTACCTCCATGCCAAATTGGGATCTTTGTGGACTA
TGAGGCTGGCGTTGTCTCCTTCTACAACATAACTGACCATGGCTCCCTCATTTACACCTTCTCGGAGTGT
GTTTTTGCTGGACCTCTGCGACCTTTCTTCAATGTTGGTTTCAATTATAGTGGGGGAAATGCAGCGCCTC
TAAAGCTCTGTCCACTAAAGATGTGAGCGGCCGCGACTCTAGAGTCGACCTGCAGGCATGCAAGCTTGAT
ATCAAGCTTATCGATAATCAACCTCTGGATTACAAAATTTGTGAAAGATTGACTGGTATTCTTAACTATG
TTGCTCCTTTTACGCTATGTGGATACGCTGCTTTAATGCCTTTGTATCATGCTATTGCTTCCCGTATGGC
TTTCATTTTCTCCTCCTTGTATAAATCCTGGTTGCTGTCTCTTTATGAGGAGTTGTGGCCCGTTGTCAGG
CAACGTGGCGTGGTGTGCACTGTGTTTGCTGACGCAACCCCCACTGGTTGGGGCATTGCCACCACCTGTC
AGCTCCTTTCCGGGACTTTCGCTTTCCCCCTCCCTATTGCCACGGCGGAACTCATCGCCGCCTGCCTTGC
CCGCTGCTGGACAGGGGCTCGGCTGTTGGGCACTGACAATTCCGTGGTGTTGTCGGGGAAATCATCGTCC
TTTCCTTGGCTGCTCGCCTGTGTTGCCACCTGGATTCTGCGCGGGACGTCCTTCTGCTACGTCCCTTCGG
CCCTCAATCCAGCGGACCTTCCTTCCCATCAATTCTACCGGGTAGGGGAGGCGCTTTTCCCAAGGCAGTC
TGGAGCATGCGCTTTAGCAGCCCCGCTGGGCACTTGGCGCTACACAAGTGGCCTCTGGCCTCGCACACAT
TCCACATCCACCGGTAGGCGCCAACCGGCTCCGTTCTTTGGTGGCCCCTTCGCGCCACCTTCTACTCCTC
CCCTAGTCAGGAAGTTCCCCCCCGCCCCGCAGCTCGCGTCGTGCAGGACGTGACAAATGGAAGTAGCACG
TCTCACTAGTCTCGTGCAGATGGACAGCACCGCTGAGCAATGGAAGCGGGTAGGCCTTTGGGGCAGCGGC
CAATAGCAGCTTTGCTCCTTCGCTTTCTGGGCTCAGAGGCTGGGAAGGGGTGGGTCCGGGGGCGGGCTCA
GGGGCGGGCTCAGGGGCGGGGCGGGCGCCCGAAGGTCCTCCGGAGGCCCGGCATTCTGCACGCTTCAAAA
GCGCACGTCTGCCGCGCTGTTCTCCTCTTCCTCATCTCCGGGCCTTTCGACCTGCAGCCCAAGCTTACCA
TGACCGAGTACAAGCCCACGGTGCGCCTCGCCACCCGCGACGACGTCCCCAGGGCCGTACGCACCCTCGC
CGCCGCGTTCGCCGACTACCCCGCCACGCGCCACACCGTCGATCCGGACCGCCACATCGAGCGGGTCACC
GAGCTGCAAGAACTCTTCCTCACGCGCGTCGGGCTCGACATCGGCAAGGTGTGGGTCGCGGACGACGGCG
CCGCGGTGGCGGTCTGGACCACGCCGGAGAGCGTCGAAGCGGGGGCGGTGTTCGCCGAGATCGGCCCGCG
CATGGCCGAGTTGAGCGGTTCCCGGCTGGCCGCGCAGCAACAGATGGAAGGCCTCCTGGCGCCGCACCGG
CCCAAGGAGCCCGCGTGGTTCCTGGCCACCGTCGGCGTCTCGCCCGACCACCAGGGCAAGGGTCTGGGCA
GCGCCGTCGTGCTCCCCGGAGTGGAGGCGGCCGAGCGCGCCGGGGTGCCCGCCTTCCTGGAGACCTCCGC
GCCCCGCAACCTCCCCTTCTACGAGCGGCTCGGCTTCACCGTCACCGCCGACGTCGAGGTGCCCGAAGGA
CCGCGCACCTGGTGCATGACCCGCAAGCCCGGTGCCTGACTCGAGGGAATTAATTCGAGCTCGGTACCTT
TAAGACCAATGACTTACAAGGCAGCTGTAGATCTTAGCCACTTTTTAAAAGAAAAGGGGGGACTGGAAGG
GCTAATTCACTCCCAACGAAGACAAGATCTGCTTTTTGCTTGTACTGGGTCTCTCTGGTTAGACCAGATC
TGAGCCTGGGAGCTCTCTGGCTAACTAGGGAACCCACTGCTTAAGCCTCAATAAAGCTTGCCTTGAGTGC
TTCAAGTAGTGTGTGCCCGTCTGTTGTGTGACTCTGGTAACTAGAGATCCCTCAGACCCTTTTAGTCAGT
GTGGAAAATCTCTAGCA
Features (pLannotate 1.2.2; 36 found; start..end, strand, type, name):
     25..43      -  promoter       SP6 promoter: promoter for bacteriophage SP6 RNA polymerase
    271..550     +  CDS            TcR (fragment): tetracycline efflux protein; tet; confers resistance to tetracycline
    551..599     -  misc_feature   bom (fragment): basis of mobility region from pBR322
    701..736     -  CDS            rop (fragment): Rop protein, which maintains plasmids at low copy number; rop
    831..935     +  promoter       AmpR promoter: bla
    936..1796    +  CDS            AmpR: β-lactamase; bla; confers resistance to ampicillin, carbenicillin, and related antibiotics
   1967..2555    +  rep_origin     ori: high-copy-number ColE1/pMB1/pBR322/pUC origin of replication
   2738..2794    +  CDS            lacI (fragment): lac repressor; lacI; The lac repressor binds to the lac operator to inhibit transcription in E. coli. This inhibition can be relieved by adding lactose or isopropyl-β-D-thiogalactopyranoside (IPTG).
   2801..3130    +  promoter       SV40 promoter: SV40 enhancer and early promoter
   3330..3449    +  CDS            gpt (fragment): XGPT_ECOLI - Also known as gpp, gxu. Experimental evidence at protein level: Swiss-Prot protein existence level 1. Purine salvage pathway enzyme that catalyzes the transfer of the ribosyl-5-phosphate group from 5-phospho-alpha-D-ribose 1- diphosphate (PRPP) to the N9 position of the 6-oxopurines guanine and xanthine to form the corresponding ribonucleotides GMP (guanosine 5'- monophosphate) and XMP (xanthosine 5'-monophosphate), with the release of PPi. To a lesser extent, also acts on hypoxanthine (PubMed:9100006, PubMed:3886014). Does not ribophosphorylate adenine (PubMed:3886014). From Esch
   3449..3784    +  CDS            gpt (fragment): XGPT_ECOLI - Also known as gpp, gxu. Experimental evidence at protein level: Swiss-Prot protein existence level 1. Purine salvage pathway enzyme that catalyzes the transfer of the ribosyl-5-phosphate group from 5-phospho-alpha-D-ribose 1- diphosphate (PRPP) to the N9 position of the 6-oxopurines guanine and xanthine to form the corresponding ribonucleotides GMP (guanosine 5'- monophosphate) and XMP (xanthosine 5'-monophosphate), with the release of PPi. To a lesser extent, also acts on hypoxanthine (PubMed:9100006, PubMed:3886014). Does not ribophosphorylate adenine (PubMed:3886014). From Esch
   3879..4184    +  CDS            frsA (fragment): FRSA_ECOLI - Also known as yafA. Experimental evidence at protein level: Swiss-Prot protein existence level 1. Catalyzes the hydrolysis of esters (PubMed:15808744). Displays esterase activity toward pNP-butyrate (PubMed:15808744). May stimulate mixed-acid fermentation by acting as a fermentation/respiration switch that down-regulates respiration and up- regulates fermentation rates (PubMed:15169777). From Escherichia coli (strain K12).
   4188..4262    +  CDS            small t antigen (fragment): SV40 (simian virus 40) small t antigen
   4264..4329    +  intron         small t intron: SV40 (simian virus 40) small t antigen intron
   4459..4479    +  CDS            SV40 NLS: nuclear localization signal of SV40 (simian virus 40) large T antigen
   4798..4881    +  CDS            large T antigen (fragment): large T antigen from SV40 (simian virus 40)
   4904..5038    +  polyA_signal   SV40 poly(A) signal: SV40 polyadenylation signal
   5206..5535    +  CDS            nef (fragment): NEF_HV1BR - Experimental evidence at protein level: Swiss-Prot protein existence level 1. Extracellular Nef protein targets CD4(+) T-lymphocytes for apoptosis by interacting with CXCR4 surface receptors (PubMed:14990729). From Human immunodeficiency virus type 1 group M subtype B (isolate BRU/LAI) (HIV-1).
   5583..5840    +  LTR            5' LTR (truncated): truncated 5' long terminal repeat (LTR) from HIV-1
   5887..6012    +  misc_feature   HIV-1 Ψ: packaging signal of human immunodeficiency virus type 1
   5996..6334    +  CDS            HIV-1 gag (fragment): gag protein from human immunodeficiency virus 1; gag
   6505..6738    +  misc_feature   RRE: The Rev response element (RRE) of HIV-1 allows for Rev-dependent mRNA export from the nucleus to the cytoplasm.
   7115..7215    +  CDS            Rev (fragment): human immunodeficiency virus 1 (HIV-1) Rev protein; rev; enhances nuclear export of unspliced and incompletely spliced viral mRNAs
   7252..7369    +  misc_feature   cPPT/CTS: central polypurine tract and central termination sequence of HIV-1
   7406..7438    -  misc_feature   MCS (fragment): pBluescript multiple cloning site
   7522..7929    +  promoter       SFFV promoter: spleen focus-forming virus long terminal repeat (LTR) promoter
   7974..8681    +  CDS            mCherry: mCherry is a basic (constitutively fluorescent) red fluorescent protein published in 2004, derived from Discosoma sp.. It is reported to be a very rapidly-maturing monomer with low acid sensitivity.
   8682..8716    +  misc_feature   MCS (fragment): multiple cloning site
   8718..10106   +  CDS            TRIM21: mouse RING E3 ubiquitin ligase that can be used together with antibodies to degrade intracellular proteins (Clift et al., 2018) binds to the Fc domain of antibodies
  10117..10147   +  misc_feature   MCS (fragment): pUC18/19 multiple cloning site
  10148..10166   +  misc_feature   MCS (fragment): pBluescript multiple cloning site
  10166..10667   +  misc_feature   WPRE (fragment): woodchuck hepatitis virus posttranscriptional regulatory element
  10680..11179   +  promoter       PGK promoter: mouse phosphoglycerate kinase 1 promoter
  11200..11799   +  CDS            PuroR: puromycin N-acetyltransferase; pac from Streptomyces alboniger; confers resistance to puromycin
  11824..11892   +  CDS            nef (fragment): NEF_HV1Z2 - Experimental evidence at protein level: Swiss-Prot protein existence level 1. Extracellular Nef protein targets CD4(+) T-lymphocytes for apoptosis by interacting with CXCR4 surface receptors. From Human immunodeficiency virus type 1 group M subtype D (isolate Z2/CDC-Z34) (HIV-1).
  11894..12127   +  LTR            3' LTR (ΔU3): self-inactivating 3' long terminal repeat (LTR) from HIV-1
