>Addgene plasmid #104971 | pSMPP-mCherry-mTrim21 | addgene full sequence | sequence record 202099 | Addgene NGS Result
GTTTCATTTACTCTAAACCTGTGATTCCTCTGAATTATTTTCATTTTAAAGAAATTGTATTTGTTAAATA
TGTACTACAAACTTAGTAGTTGGAAGGGCTAATTCACTCCCAAAGAAGACAAGATATCCTTGATCTGTGG
ATCTACCACACACAAGGCTACTTCCCTGATTAGCAGAACTACACACCAGGGCCAGGGGTCAGATATCCAC
TGACCTTTGGATGGTGCTACAAGCTAGTACCAGTTGAGCCAGATAAGGTAGAAGAGGCCAATAAAGGAGA
GAACACCAGCTTGTTACACCCTGTGAGCCTGCATGGGATGGATGACCCGGAGAGAGAAGTGTTAGAGTGG
AGGTTTGACAGCCGCCTAGCATTTCATCACGTGGCCCGAGAGCTGCATCCGGAGTACTTCAAGAACTGCT
GATATCGAGCTTGCTACAAGGGACTTTCCGCTGGGGACTTTCCAGGGAGGCGTGGCCTGGGCGGGACTGG
GGAGTGGCGAGCCCTCAGATCCTGCATATAAGCAGCTGCTTTTTGCCTGTACTGGGTCTCTCTGGTTAGA
CCAGATCTGAGCCTGGGAGCTCTCTGGCTAACTAGGGAACCCACTGCTTAAGCCTCAATAAAGCTTGCCT
TGAGTGCTTCAAGTAGTGTGTGCCCGTCTGTTGTGTGACTCTGGTAACTAGAGATCCCTCAGACCCTTTT
AGTCAGTGTGGAAAATCTCTAGCAGTGGCGCCCGAACAGGGACTTGAAAGCGAAAGGGAAACCAGAGGAG
CTCTCTCGACGCAGGACTCGGCTTGCTGAAGCGCGCACGGCAAGAGGCGAGGGGCGGCGACTGGTGAGTA
CGCCAAAAATTTTGACTAGCGGAGGCTAGAAGGAGAGAGATGGGTGCGAGAGCGTCAGTATTAAGCGGGG
GAGAATTAGATCGCGATGGGAAAAAATTCGGTTAAGGCCAGGGGGAAAGAAAAAATATAAATTAAAACAT
ATAGTATGGGCAAGCAGGGAGCTAGAACGATTCGCAGTTAATCCTGGCCTGTTAGAAACATCAGAAGGCT
GTAGACAAATACTGGGACAGCTACAACCATCCCTTCAGACAGGATCAGAAGAACTTAGATCATTATATAA
TACAGTAGCAACCCTCTATTGTGTGCATCAAAGGATAGAGATAAAAGACACCAAGGAAGCTTTAGACAAG
ATAGAGGAAGAGCAAAACAAAAGTAAGACCACCGCACAGCAAGCGGCCGGCCGCTGATCTTCAGACCTGG
AGGAGGAGATATGAGGGACAATTGGAGAAGTGAATTATATAAATATAAAGTAGTAAAAATTGAACCATTA
GGAGTAGCACCCACCAAGGCAAAGAGAAGAGTGGTGCAGAGAGAAAAAAGAGCAGTGGGAATAGGAGCTT
TGTTCCTTGGGTTCTTGGGAGCAGCAGGAAGCACTATGGGCGCAGCGTCAATGACGCTGACGGTACAGGC
CAGACAATTATTGTCTGGTATAGTGCAGCAGCAGAACAATTTGCTGAGGGCTATTGAGGCGCAACAGCAT
CTGTTGCAACTCACAGTCTGGGGCATCAAGCAGCTCCAGGCAAGAATCCTGGCTGTGGAAAGATACCTAA
AGGATCAACAGCTCCTGGGGATTTGGGGTTGCTCTGGAAAACTCATTTGCACCACTGCTGTGCCTTGGAA
TGCTAGTTGGAGTAATAAATCTCTGGAACAGATTTGGAATCACACGACCTGGATGGAGTGGGACAGAGAA
ATTAACAATTACACAAGCTTAATACACTCCTTAATTGAAGAATCGCAAAACCAGCAAGAAAAGAATGAAC
AAGAATTATTGGAATTAGATAAATGGGCAAGTTTGTGGAATTGGTTTAACATAACAAATTGGCTGTGGTA
TATAAAATTATTCATAATGATAGTAGGAGGCTTGGTAGGTTTAAGAATAGTTTTTGCTGTACTTTCTATA
GTGAATAGAGTTAGGCAGGGATATTCACCATTATCGTTTCAGACCCACCTCCCAACCCCGAGGGGACCCG
ACAGGCCCGAAGGAATAGAAGAAGAAGGTGGAGAGAGAGACAGAGACAGATCCATTCGATTAGTGAACGG
ATCTCGACGGTATCGCCAAATGGCAGTATTCATCCACAATTTTAAAAGAAAAGGGGGGATTGGGGGGTAC
AGTGCAGGGGAAAGAATAGTAGACATAATAGCAACAGACATACAAACTAAAGAATTACAAAAACAAATTA
CAAAAATTCAAAATTTTCGGGTTTATTACAGGGACAGCAGAGATCCAGTTTGGATCGATAAGCTTGATAT
CGAATTCCTGCAGCCCCGATAAAATAAAAGATTTTATTTAGTCTCCAGAAAAAGGGGGGAATGAAAGACC
CCACCTGTAGGTTTGGCAAGCTAGCTGCAGTAACGCCATTTTGCAAGGCATGGAAAAATACCAAACCAAG
AATAGAGAAGTTCAGATCAAGGGCGGGTACATGAAAATAGCTAACGTTGGGCCAAACAGGATATCTGCGG
TGAGCAGTTTCGGCCCCGGCCCGGGGCCAAGAACAGATGGTCACCGCAGTTTCGGCCCCGGCCCGAGGCC
AAGAACAGATGGTCCCCAGATATGGCCCAACCCTCAGCAGTTTCTTAAGACCCATCAGATGTTTCCAGGC
TCCCCCAAGGACCTGAAATGACCCTGCGCCTTATTTGAATTAACCAATCAGCCTGCTTCTCGCTTCTGTT
CGCGCGCTTCTGCTTCCCGAGCTCTATAAAAGAGCTCACAACCCCTCACTCGGCGCGCCAGTCCTCCGAC
AGACTGAGTCGCCCGGGGGGGATCCACTGTGATCATCAGACGCGTACAGCATATGGCCACCATGGTGAGC
AAGGGCGAGGAGGATAACATGGCCATCATCAAGGAGTTCATGCGCTTCAAGGTGCACATGGAGGGCTCCG
TGAACGGCCACGAGTTCGAGATCGAGGGCGAGGGCGAGGGCCGCCCCTACGAGGGCACCCAGACCGCCAA
GCTGAAGGTGACCAAGGGTGGCCCCCTGCCCTTCGCCTGGGACATCCTGTCCCCTCAGTTCATGTACGGC
TCCAAGGCCTACGTGAAGCACCCCGCCGACATCCCCGACTACTTGAAGCTGTCCTTCCCCGAGGGCTTCA
AGTGGGAGCGCGTGATGAACTTCGAGGACGGCGGCGTGGTGACCGTGACCCAGGACTCCTCCCTGCAGGA
CGGCGAGTTCATCTACAAGGTGAAGCTGCGCGGCACCAACTTCCCCTCCGACGGCCCCGTAATGCAGAAG
AAGACCATGGGCTGGGAGGCCTCCTCCGAGCGGATGTACCCCGAGGACGGCGCCCTGAAGGGCGAGATCA
AGCAGAGGCTGAAGCTGAAGGACGGCGGCCACTACGACGCTGAGGTCAAGACCACCTACAAGGCCAAGAA
GCCCGTGCAGCTGCCCGGCGCCTACAACGTCAACATCAAGTTGGACATCACCTCCCACAACGAGGACTAC
ACCATCGTGGAACAGTACGAACGCGCCGAGGGCCGCCACTCCACCGGCGGCATGGACGAGCTGTACAAGT
CCGGACTCAGATCTCGAGCTCAAGCTTCGAATTCAATGTCTCTGGAAAAGATGTGGGAGGAGGTCACCTG
TTCTATCTGCCTGGATCCCATGGTGGAGCCTATGAGTATCGAATGTGGCCATTGCTTTTGCAAGGAATGC
ATTTTTGAAGTTGGGAAGAATGGGGGCAGTTCATGTCCCGAGTGCCGGCAACAGTTTCTGCTCCGAAACC
TCAGGCCCAATAGACATATAGCCAACATGGTGGAAAACCTTAAACAGATAGCCCAGAATACCAAGAAGAG
TACCCAGGAAACGCACTGCATGAAGCATGGAGAGAAGCTTCACCTATTCTGTGAGGAAGATGGGCAGGCC
CTTTGCTGGGTGTGTGCCCAGTCTGGGAAACACCGGGACCACACCAGGGTCCCTATTGAAGAGGCTGCTA
AGGTATACCAGGAGAAGATCCACGTGGCTTTAGAAAAACTGAGAAAGGGGAAAGAGTTGGCCGAGAAGAT
GGAAATGGATCTCACGATGCAAAGAACAGACTGGAAGAGGAACATTGACACCCAGAAGTCGAGGATTCAC
GCAGAGTTCGCACTTCAGAATAGCTTGCTGGCTCAGGAGGAGCAGAGGCAGCTGCAGAGGCTGGAGAAGG
ATCAAAGGGAGTACCTGAGACTCCTGGGGAAGAAGGAGGCTGAGCTGGCTGAGAAGAACCAGGCCCTGCA
GGAGCTGATCTCAGAGCTGGAGAGGAGGATTCGTGGTTCAGAGCTGGAGCTACTGCAGGAGGTGAGGATC
ATCCTGGAAAGGAGTGGATCCTGGAACCTGGACACGTTAGATATTGACGCCCCAGACCTAACAAGCACAT
GCCCTGTGCCAGGGCGGAAGAAGATGCTGAGGACGTGTTGGGTTCATATTACTCTGGATCGCAACACCGC
CAACTCATGGCTCATCATCTCAAAGGATCGGAGACAAGTGAGGATGGGAGACACCCATCAGAACGTGTCT
GACAATAAGGAGAGGTTTAGTAATTACCCCATGGTGCTAGGTGCCCAGAGATTCTCCTCTGGGAAGATGT
ACTGGGAGGTAGATGTGACTCAAAAGGAGGCCTGGGATCTGGGGGTTTGCAGAGATTCTGTTCAGAGGAA
AGGGCAGTTTTCACTCAGTCCCGAGAATGGCTTCTGGACCATTTGGTTATGGCAAGACAGCTATGAGGCT
GGTACCAGTCCTCAGACCACCCTCCACATTCAAGTACCTCCATGCCAAATTGGGATCTTTGTGGACTATG
AGGCTGGCGTTGTCTCCTTCTACAACATAACTGACCATGGCTCCCTCATTTACACCTTCTCGGAGTGTGT
TTTTGCTGGACCTCTGCGACCTTTCTTCAATGTTGGTTTCAATTATAGTGGGGGAAATGCAGCGCCTCTA
AAGCTCTGTCCACTAAAGATGTGAGCGGCCGCGACTCTAGAGTCGACCTGCAGGCATGCAAGCTTGATAT
CAAGCTTATCGATAATCAACCTCTGGATTACAAAATTTGTGAAAGATTGACTGGTATTCTTAACTATGTT
GCTCCTTTTACGCTATGTGGATACGCTGCTTTAATGCCTTTGTATCATGCTATTGCTTCCCGTATGGCTT
TCATTTTCTCCTCCTTGTATAAATCCTGGTTGCTGTCTCTTTATGAGGAGTTGTGGCCCGTTGTCAGGCA
ACGTGGCGTGGTGTGCACTGTGTTTGCTGACGCAACCCCCACTGGTTGGGGCATTGCCACCACCTGTCAG
CTCCTTTCCGGGACTTTCGCTTTCCCCCTCCCTATTGCCACGGCGGAACTCATCGCCGCCTGCCTTGCCC
GCTGCTGGACAGGGGCTCGGCTGTTGGGCACTGACAATTCCGTGGTGTTGTCGGGGAAATCATCGTCCTT
TCCTTGGCTGCTCGCCTGTGTTGCCACCTGGATTCTGCGCGGGACGTCCTTCTGCTACGTCCCTTCGGCC
CTCAATCCAGCGGACCTTCCTTCCCATCAATTCTACCGGGTAGGGGAGGCGCTTTTCCCAAGGCAGTCTG
GAGCATGCGCTTTAGCAGCCCCGCTGGGCACTTGGCGCTACACAAGTGGCCTCTGGCCTCGCACACATTC
CACATCCACCGGTAGGCGCCAACCGGCTCCGTTCTTTGGTGGCCCCTTCGCGCCACCTTCTACTCCTCCC
CTAGTCAGGAAGTTCCCCCCCGCCCCGCAGCTCGCGTCGTGCAGGACGTGACAAATGGAAGTAGCACGTC
TCACTAGTCTCGTGCAGATGGACAGCACCGCTGAGCAATGGAAGCGGGTAGGCCTTTGGGGCAGCGGCCA
ATAGCAGCTTTGCTCCTTCGCTTTCTGGGCTCAGAGGCTGGGAAGGGGTGGGTCCGGGGGCGGGCTCAGG
GGCGGGCTCAGGGGCGGGGCGGGCGCCCGAAGGTCCTCCGGAGGCCCGGCATTCTGCACGCTTCAAAAGC
GCACGTCTGCCGCGCTGTTCTCCTCTTCCTCATCTCCGGGCCTTTCGACCTGCAGCCCAAGCTTACCATG
ACCGAGTACAAGCCCACGGTGCGCCTCGCCACCCGCGACGACGTCCCCAGGGCCGTACGCACCCTCGCCG
CCGCGTTCGCCGACTACCCCGCCACGCGCCACACCGTCGATCCGGACCGCCACATCGAGCGGGTCACCGA
GCTGCAAGAACTCTTCCTCACGCGCGTCGGGCTCGACATCGGCAAGGTGTGGGTCGCGGACGACGGCGCC
GCGGTGGCGGTCTGGACCACGCCGGAGAGCGTCGAAGCGGGGGCGGTGTTCGCCGAGATCGGCCCGCGCA
TGGCCGAGTTGAGCGGTTCCCGGCTGGCCGCGCAGCAACAGATGGAAGGCCTCCTGGCGCCGCACCGGCC
CAAGGAGCCCGCGTGGTTCCTGGCCACCGTCGGCGTCTCGCCCGACCACCAGGGCAAGGGTCTGGGCAGC
GCCGTCGTGCTCCCCGGAGTGGAGGCGGCCGAGCGCGCCGGGGTGCCCGCCTTCCTGGAGACCTCCGCGC
CCCGCAACCTCCCCTTCTACGAGCGGCTCGGCTTCACCGTCACCGCCGACGTCGAGGTGCCCGAAGGACC
GCGCACCTGGTGCATGACCCGCAAGCCCGGTGCCTGACTCGAGGGAATTAATTCGAGCTCGGTACCTTTA
AGACCAATGACTTACAAGGCAGCTGTAGATCTTAGCCACTTTTTAAAAGAAAAGGGGGGACTGGAAGGGC
TAATTCACTCCCAACGAAGACAAGATCTGCTTTTTGCTTGTACTGGGTCTCTCTGGTTAGACCAGATCTG
AGCCTGGGAGCTCTCTGGCTAACTAGGGAACCCACTGCTTAAGCCTCAATAAAGCTTGCCTTGAGTGCTT
CAAGTAGTGTGTGCCCGTCTGTTGTGTGACTCTGGTAACTAGAGATCCCTCAGACCCTTTTAGTCAGTGT
GGAAAATCTCTAGCAGCATCTAGAATTAATTCCGTGTATTCTATAGTGTCACCTAAATCGTATGTGTATG
ATACATAAGGTTATGTATTAATTGTAGCCGCGTTCTAACGACAATATGTACAAGCCTAATTGTGTAGCAT
CTGGCTTACTGAAGCAGACCCTATCATCTCTCTCGTAAACTGCCGTCAGAGTCGGTTTGGTTGGACGAAC
CTTCTGAGTTTCTGGTAACGCCGTCCCGCACCCGGAAATGGTCAGCGAACCAATCAGCAGGGTCATCGCT
AGCCAGATCCTCTACGCCGGACGCATCGTGGCCGGCATCACCGGCGCCACAGGTGCGGTTGCTGGCGCCT
ATATCGCCGACATCACCGATGGGGAAGATCGGGCTCGCCACTTCGGGCTCATGAGCGCTTGTTTCGGCGT
GGGTATGGTGGCAGGCCCCGTGGCCGGGGGACTGTTGGGCGCCATCTCCTTGCATGCACCATTCCTTGCG
GCGGCGGTGCTCAACGGCCTCAACCTACTACTGGGCTGCTTCCTAATGCAGGAGTCGCATAAGGGAGAGC
GTCGAATGGTGCACTCTCAGTACAATCTGCTCTGATGCCGCATAGTTAAGCCAGCCCCGACACCCGCCAA
CACCCGCTGACGCGCCCTGACGGGCTTGTCTGCTCCCGGCATCCGCTTACAGACAAGCTGTGACCGTCTC
CGGGAGCTGCATGTGTCAGAGGTTTTCACCGTCATCACCGAAACGCGCGAGACGAAAGGGCCTCGTGATA
CGCCTATTTTTATAGGTTAATGTCATGATAATAATGGTTTCTTAGACGTCAGGTGGCACTTTTCGGGGAA
ATGTGCGCGGAACCCCTATTTGTTTATTTTTCTAAATACATTCAAATATGTATCCGCTCATGAGACAATA
ACCCTGATAAATGCTTCAATAATATTGAAAAAGGAAGAGTATGAGTATTCAACATTTCCGTGTCGCCCTT
ATTCCCTTTTTTGCGGCATTTTGCCTTCCTGTTTTTGCTCACCCAGAAACGCTGGTGAAAGTAAAAGATG
CTGAAGATCAGTTGGGTGCACGAGTGGGTTACATCGAACTGGATCTCAACAGCGGTAAGATCCTTGAGAG
TTTTCGCCCCGAAGAACGTTTTCCAATGATGAGCACTTTTAAAGTTCTGCTATGTGGCGCGGTATTATCC
CGTATTGACGCCGGGCAAGAGCAACTCGGTCGCCGCATACACTATTCTCAGAATGACTTGGTTGAGTACT
CACCAGTCACAGAAAAGCATCTTACGGATGGCATGACAGTAAGAGAATTATGCAGTGCTGCCATAACCAT
GAGTGATAACACTGCGGCCAACTTACTTCTGACAACGATCGGAGGACCGAAGGAGCTAACCGCTTTTTTG
CACAACATGGGGGATCATGTAACTCGCCTTGATCGTTGGGAACCGGAGCTGAATGAAGCCATACCAAACG
ACGAGCGTGACACCACGATGCCTGTAGCAATGGCAACAACGTTGCGCAAACTATTAACTGGCGAACTACT
TACTCTAGCTTCCCGGCAACAATTAATAGACTGGATGGAGGCGGATAAAGTTGCAGGACCACTTCTGCGC
TCGGCCCTTCCGGCTGGCTGGTTTATTGCTGATAAATCTGGAGCCGGTGAGCGTGGGTCTCGCGGTATCA
TTGCAGCACTGGGGCCAGATGGTAAGCCCTCCCGTATCGTAGTTATCTACACGACGGGGAGTCAGGCAAC
TATGGATGAACGAAATAGACAGATCGCTGAGATAGGTGCCTCACTGATTAAGCATTGGTAACTGTCAGAC
CAAGTTTACTCATATATACTTTAGATTGATTTAAAACTTCATTTTTAATTTAAAAGGATCTAGGTGAAGA
TCCTTTTTGATAATCTCATGACCAAAATCCCTTAACGTGAGTTTTCGTTCCACTGAGCGTCAGACCCCGT
AGAAAAGATCAAAGGATCTTCTTGAGATCCTTTTTTTCTGCGCGTAATCTGCTGCTTGCAAACAAAAAAA
CCACCGCTACCAGCGGTGGTTTGTTTGCCGGATCAAGAGCTACCAACTCTTTTTCCGAAGGTAACTGGCT
TCAGCAGAGCGCAGATACCAAATACTGTTCTTCTAGTGTAGCCGTAGTTAGGCCACCACTTCAAGAACTC
TGTAGCACCGCCTACATACCTCGCTCTGCTAATCCTGTTACCAGTGGCTGCTGCCAGTGGCGATAAGTCG
TGTCTTACCGGGTTGGACTCAAGACGATAGTTACCGGATAAGGCGCAGCGGTCGGGCTGAACGGGGGGTT
CGTGCACACAGCCCAGCTTGGAGCGAACGACCTACACCGAACTGAGATACCTACAGCGTGAGCTATGAGA
AAGCGCCACGCTTCCCGAAGGGAGAAAGGCGGACAGGTATCCGGTAAGCGGCAGGGTCGGAACAGGAGAG
CGCACGAGGGAGCTTCCAGGGGGAAACGCCTGGTATCTTTATAGTCCTGTCGGGTTTCGCCACCTCTGAC
TTGAGCGTCGATTTTTGTGATGCTCGTCAGGGGGGCGGAGCCTATGGAAAAACGCCAGCAACGCGGCCTT
TTTACGGTTCCTGGCCTTTTGCTGGCCTTTTGCTCACATGTTCTTTCCTGCGTTATCCCCTGATTCTGTG
GATAACCGTATTACCGCCTTTGAGTGAGCTGATACCGCTCGCCGCAGCCGAACGACCGAGCGCAGCGAGT
CAGTGAGCGAGGAAGCGGAAGAGCGCCCAATACGCAAACCGCCTCTCCCCGCGCGTTGGCCGATTCATTA
ATGCAGCTGTGGAATGTGTGTCAGTTAGGGTGTGGAAAGTCCCCAGGCTCCCCAGCAGGCAGAAGTATGC
AAAGCATGCATCTCAATTAGTCAGCAACCAGGTGTGGAAAGTCCCCAGGCTCCCCAGCAGGCAGAAGTAT
GCAAAGCATGCATCTCAATTAGTCAGCAACCATAGTCCCGCCCCTAACTCCGCCCATCCCGCCCCTAACT
CCGCCCAGTTCCGCCCATTCTCCGCCCCATGGCTGACTAATTTTTTTTATTTATGCAGAGGCCGAGGCCG
CCTCGGCCTCTGAGCTATTCCAGAAGTAGTGAGGAGGCTTTTTTGGAGGCCTAGGCTTTTGCAAAAAGCT
TGGACACAAGACAGGCTTGCGAGATATGTTTGAGAATACCACTTTATCCCGCGTCAGGGAGAGGCAGTGC
GTAAAAAGACGCGGACTCATGTGAAATACTGGTTTTTAGTGCGCCAGATCTCTATAATCTCGCGCAACCT
ATTTTCCCCTCGAACACTTTTTAAGCCGTAGATAAACAGGCTGGGACACTTCACATGAGCGAAAAATACA
TCGTCACCTGGGACATGTTGCAGATCCATGCACGTAAACTCGCAAGCCGACTGATGCCTTCTGAACAATG
GAAAGGCATTATTGCCGTAAGCCGTGGCGGTCTGTACCGGGTGCGTTACTGGCGCGTGAACTGGGTATTC
GTCATGTCGATACCGTTTGTATTTCCAGCTACGATCACGACAACCAGCGCGAGCTTAAAGTGCTGAAACG
CGCAGAAGGCGATGGCGAAGGCTTCATCGTTATTGATGACCTGGTGGATACCGGTGGTACTGCGGTTGCG
ATTCGTGAAATGTATCCAAAAGCGCACTTTGTCACCATCTTCGCAAAACCGGCTGGTCGTCCGCTGGTTG
ATGACTATGTTGTTGATATCCCGCAAGATACCTGGATTGAACAGCCGTGGGATATGGGCGTCGTATTCGT
CCCGCCAATCTCCGGTCGCTAATCTTTTCAACGCCTGGCACTGCCGGGCGTTGTTCTTTTTAACTTCAGG
CGGGTTACAATAGTTTCCAGTAAGTATTCTGGAGGCTGCATCCATGACACAGGCAAACCTGAGCGAAACC
CTGTTCAAACCCCGCTTTAAACATCCTGAAACCTCGACGCTAGTCCGCCGCTTTAATCACGGCGCACAAC
CGCCTGTGCAGTCGGCCCTTGATGGTAAAACCATCCCTCACTGGTATCGCATGATTAACCGTCTGATGTG
GATCTGGCGCGGCATTGACCCACGCGAAATCCTCGACGTCCAGGCACGTATTGTGATGAGCGATGCCGAA
CGTACCGACGATGATTTATACGATACGGTGATTGGCTACCGTGGCGGCAACTGGATTTATGAGTGGGCCC
CGGATCTTTGTGAAGGAACCTTACTTCTGTGGTGTGACATAATTGGACAAACTACCTACAGAGATTTAAA
GCTCTAAGGTAAATATAAAATTTTTAAGTGTATAATGTGTTAAACTACTGATTCTAATTGTTTGTGTATT
TTAGATTCCAACCTATGGAACTGATGAATGGGAGCAGTGGTGGAATGCCTTTAATGAGGAAAACCTGTTT
TGCTCAGAAGAAATGCCATCTAGTGATGATGAGGCTACTGCTGACTCTCAACATTCTACTCCTCCAAAAA
AGAAGAGAAAGGTAGAAGACCCCAAGGACTTTCCTTCAGAATTGCTAAGTTTTTTGAGTCATGCTGTGTT
TAGTAATAGAACTCTTGCTTGCTTTGCTATTTACACCACAAAGGAAAAAGCTGCACTGCTATACAAGAAA
ATTATGGAAAAATATTCTGTAACCTTTATAAGTAGGCATAACAGTTATAATCATAACATACTGTTTTTTC
TTACTCCACACAGGCATAGAGTGTCTGCTATTAATAACTATGCTCAAAAATTGTGTACCTTTAGCTTTTT
AATTTGTAAAGGGGTTAATAAGGAATATTTGATGTATAGTGCCTTGACTAGAGATCATAATCAGCCATAC
CACATTTGTAGAGGTTTTACTTGCTTTAAAAAACCTCCCACACCTCCCCCTGAACCTGAAACATAAAATG
AATGCAATTGTTGTTGTTAACTTGTTTATTGCAGCTTATAATGGTTACAAATAAAGCAATAGCATCACAA
ATTTCACAAATAAAGCATTTTTTTCACTGCATTCTAGTTGTGGTTTGTCCAAACTCATCAATGTATCTTA
TCATGTCTGGATCAACTGGATAACTCAAGCTAACCAAAATCATCCCAAACTTCCCACCCCATACCCTATT
ACCACTGCCAATTACCTGTG
Features (pLannotate 1.2.2; 36 found; start..end, strand, type, name):
     90..419     +  CDS            nef (fragment): NEF_HV1BR - Experimental evidence at protein level: Swiss-Prot protein existence level 1. Extracellular Nef protein targets CD4(+) T-lymphocytes for apoptosis by interacting with CXCR4 surface receptors (PubMed:14990729). From Human immunodeficiency virus type 1 group M subtype B (isolate BRU/LAI) (HIV-1).
    467..724     +  LTR            5' LTR (truncated): truncated 5' long terminal repeat (LTR) from HIV-1
    771..896     +  misc_feature   HIV-1 Ψ: packaging signal of human immunodeficiency virus type 1
    880..1218    +  CDS            HIV-1 gag (fragment): gag protein from human immunodeficiency virus 1; gag
   1393..1626    +  misc_feature   RRE: The Rev response element (RRE) of HIV-1 allows for Rev-dependent mRNA export from the nucleus to the cytoplasm.
   2003..2103    +  CDS            Rev (fragment): human immunodeficiency virus 1 (HIV-1) Rev protein; rev; enhances nuclear export of unspliced and incompletely spliced viral mRNAs
   2140..2257    +  misc_feature   cPPT/CTS: central polypurine tract and central termination sequence of HIV-1
   2294..2326    -  misc_feature   MCS (fragment): pBluescript multiple cloning site
   2410..2817    +  promoter       SFFV promoter: spleen focus-forming virus long terminal repeat (LTR) promoter
   2862..3569    +  CDS            mCherry: mCherry is a basic (constitutively fluorescent) red fluorescent protein published in 2004, derived from Discosoma sp.. It is reported to be a very rapidly-maturing monomer with low acid sensitivity.
   3570..3604    +  misc_feature   MCS (fragment): multiple cloning site
   3606..4994    +  CDS            TRIM21: mouse RING E3 ubiquitin ligase that can be used together with antibodies to degrade intracellular proteins (Clift et al., 2018) binds to the Fc domain of antibodies
   5005..5035    +  misc_feature   MCS (fragment): pUC18/19 multiple cloning site
   5036..5054    +  misc_feature   MCS (fragment): pBluescript multiple cloning site
   5054..5555    +  misc_feature   WPRE (fragment): woodchuck hepatitis virus posttranscriptional regulatory element
   5568..6067    +  promoter       PGK promoter: mouse phosphoglycerate kinase 1 promoter
   6088..6687    +  CDS            PuroR: puromycin N-acetyltransferase; pac from Streptomyces alboniger; confers resistance to puromycin
   6712..6780    +  CDS            nef (fragment): NEF_HV1Z2 - Experimental evidence at protein level: Swiss-Prot protein existence level 1. Extracellular Nef protein targets CD4(+) T-lymphocytes for apoptosis by interacting with CXCR4 surface receptors. From Human immunodeficiency virus type 1 group M subtype D (isolate Z2/CDC-Z34) (HIV-1).
   6782..7015    +  LTR            3' LTR (ΔU3): self-inactivating 3' long terminal repeat (LTR) from HIV-1
   7040..7058    -  promoter       SP6 promoter: promoter for bacteriophage SP6 RNA polymerase
   7286..7565    +  CDS            TcR (fragment): tetracycline efflux protein; tet; confers resistance to tetracycline
   7566..7614    -  misc_feature   bom (fragment): basis of mobility region from pBR322
   7716..7751    -  CDS            rop (fragment): Rop protein, which maintains plasmids at low copy number; rop
   7846..7950    +  promoter       AmpR promoter: bla
   7951..8811    +  CDS            AmpR: β-lactamase; bla; confers resistance to ampicillin, carbenicillin, and related antibiotics
   8982..9570    +  rep_origin     ori: high-copy-number ColE1/pMB1/pBR322/pUC origin of replication
   9753..9809    +  CDS            lacI (fragment): lac repressor; lacI; The lac repressor binds to the lac operator to inhibit transcription in E. coli. This inhibition can be relieved by adding lactose or isopropyl-β-D-thiogalactopyranoside (IPTG).
   9816..10145   +  promoter       SV40 promoter: SV40 enhancer and early promoter
  10345..10464   +  CDS            gpt (fragment): XGPT_ECOLI - Also known as gpp, gxu. Experimental evidence at protein level: Swiss-Prot protein existence level 1. Purine salvage pathway enzyme that catalyzes the transfer of the ribosyl-5-phosphate group from 5-phospho-alpha-D-ribose 1- diphosphate (PRPP) to the N9 position of the 6-oxopurines guanine and xanthine to form the corresponding ribonucleotides GMP (guanosine 5'- monophosphate) and XMP (xanthosine 5'-monophosphate), with the release of PPi. To a lesser extent, also acts on hypoxanthine (PubMed:9100006, PubMed:3886014). Does not ribophosphorylate adenine (PubMed:3886014). From Esch
  10464..10799   +  CDS            gpt (fragment): XGPT_ECOLI - Also known as gpp, gxu. Experimental evidence at protein level: Swiss-Prot protein existence level 1. Purine salvage pathway enzyme that catalyzes the transfer of the ribosyl-5-phosphate group from 5-phospho-alpha-D-ribose 1- diphosphate (PRPP) to the N9 position of the 6-oxopurines guanine and xanthine to form the corresponding ribonucleotides GMP (guanosine 5'- monophosphate) and XMP (xanthosine 5'-monophosphate), with the release of PPi. To a lesser extent, also acts on hypoxanthine (PubMed:9100006, PubMed:3886014). Does not ribophosphorylate adenine (PubMed:3886014). From Esch
  10894..11199   +  CDS            frsA (fragment): FRSA_ECOLI - Also known as yafA. Experimental evidence at protein level: Swiss-Prot protein existence level 1. Catalyzes the hydrolysis of esters (PubMed:15808744). Displays esterase activity toward pNP-butyrate (PubMed:15808744). May stimulate mixed-acid fermentation by acting as a fermentation/respiration switch that down-regulates respiration and up- regulates fermentation rates (PubMed:15169777). From Escherichia coli (strain K12).
  11203..11277   +  CDS            small t antigen (fragment): SV40 (simian virus 40) small t antigen
  11279..11344   +  intron         small t intron: SV40 (simian virus 40) small t antigen intron
  11474..11494   +  CDS            SV40 NLS: nuclear localization signal of SV40 (simian virus 40) large T antigen
  11813..11896   +  CDS            large T antigen (fragment): large T antigen from SV40 (simian virus 40)
  11919..12053   +  polyA_signal   SV40 poly(A) signal: SV40 polyadenylation signal
