[The description below was written by a language model from this plasmid's Addgene catalogue record and pLannotate feature annotations shown in this document.]
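Description:
pSMPP-mCherry-mTrim21 is an HIV-1-based lentiviral transfer plasmid of about 12.1 kb, built on the pSMPP backbone, for stable expression of mouse Trim21 (also known as Ro52 or Ssa1) fused at its N terminus to the red fluorescent protein mCherry. It is propagated in E. coli through a high-copy ColE1/pUC-type origin with ampicillin selection (β-lactamase). The bacterial backbone also carries pBR322-derived remnants (fragments of TcR, bom and rop) and an SV40 promoter–gpt–SV40 small t intron/poly(A) block lying outside the proviral region. These look like legacy vector sequences rather than functional parts of the payload.

Between a truncated 5′ LTR and a self-inactivating ΔU3 3′ LTR, the vector carries the Ψ packaging signal with a partial gag sequence, the Rev response element for nuclear export of the genomic RNA, and the cPPT/CTS, which improves transduction. The spleen focus-forming virus (SFFV) LTR promoter drives the mCherry coding sequence, which is joined through a short polylinker-derived segment to the Trim21 open reading frame; the insert was cloned between NotI and NdeI sites. A WPRE fragment follows to enhance transcript expression. Downstream, a separate mouse PGK promoter drives puromycin N-acetyltransferase, so transduced mammalian cells can be selected with puromycin and followed by red fluorescence.

TRIM21 is a RING E3 ubiquitin ligase that binds antibody Fc domains. The associated publication describes acute, rapid degradation of endogenous proteins, so this construct serves to generate cell lines overexpressing TRIM21 for antibody-directed target depletion. The depositor and sequencing-derived records show the same features in the same order, differ by only three nucleotides in length, and start at different points on the circular map.
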