Addgene plasmid #104971: pSMPP-mCherry-mTrim21
Purpose: Lentiviral Transfer Plasmid with mCherry-tagged mouse Trim21
Depositing lab: Leo James. Depositing organization: MRC Laboratory of Molecular Biology. Publication: A Method for the Acute and Rapid Degradation of Endogenous Proteins. Clift D, McEwan WA, Labzin LI, Konieczny V, Mogessie B, James LC, Schuh M. Cell. 2017 Nov 13. pii: S0092-8674(17)31255-2. doi: 10.1016/j.cell.2017.10.033. PubMed 29153837.
Backbone
  Vector backbone: pSMPP
  Backbone manufacturer: William A. McEwan (MRC LMB)
  Backbone size w/o insert (bp): 10016
  Total vector size (bp): 12127
  Vector type: Lentiviral
  Selectable markers: Puromycin
Growth in bacteria
  Bacterial resistance: Ampicillin, 100 μg/mL
  Growth temperature: 37°C
  Growth strain: NEB Stable
  Copy number: Unknown
Gene/Insert
  Gene/Insert name: Tripartite Motif containing 21
  Species: M. musculus (mouse)
  Insert size (bp): 1428
  Entrez Gene: Trim21 (a.k.a. Ro52, Ssa1)
  Promoter: SFFV
  Tag / fusion protein: mCherry (N terminal on insert)
  Cloning method: Restriction Enzyme; 5′ cloning site NotI (not destroyed); 3′ cloning site NdeI (not destroyed)
  Sequencing primers: 5′ TGCTTCTCGCTTCTGTTCG; 3′ ATAGCGTAAAAGGAGCAACATAG
Terms and licenses: Academic/Nonprofit Terms; Industry Terms: Not Available to Industry
How to cite: pSMPP-mCherry-mTrim21 was a gift from Leo James (Addgene plasmid # 104971 ; http://n2t.net/addgene:104971 ; RRID:Addgene_104971)
